>Addgene plasmid #30753 | pBS-F1-GAT | addgene partial sequence | sequence record 36443 | T7 5'-TAATACGACTCACTATAGGG-3'
CTTGCCCTGTCGAGTCCTGTGACCGCCGCTTCAGTCACCGTAACAACCTCACTCGTCACATCCGTATCCA
CACCGGCCAGAAGCCCTTCCAGTGTCGCATCTGCATGCGTAACTTCAGTCGCTCCAGCCACCTGACCACC
CACATCAGGACCCACACAGGCGAGAAGCCTTTTGCATGCGACATTTGTGGGAGGAAGTTTGCCAGGAGTG
ATGAACGCAAGAGGCATACCAAAATCCATACAGGTGAAAAGTAATCTAGAGCGGCCGCCACCGCGGTGGA
GCTCCAGCTTTTGTTCCCTTTAGTGAGGGTTAATTGCGCGCTTGGCGTAATCATGGTCATAGCTGTTTCC
TGTGTGAAATTGTTATCCGCTCACAATTCCACACAACATACGAGCCGGAAGCATAAAGTGTAAAGCCTGG
GGTGCCTAATGAGTGAGCTAACTCACATTAATTGCGTTGCGCTCACTGCCCGCTTTCCAGTCGGGAAACC
TGTCGTGCCAGCTGCATTAATGAATCGGCCAACGCGCGGGGAGAGGCGGTTTGCGTATTGGGCGCTCTTC
CGCTTCCTCGCTCACTGACTCGCTGCGCTCGGTCGTTCGGCTGCGGCGAGCGGTATCAGCTCACTCAAAG
GCGGTAATACGGTTATCCACAGAATCA
