>Addgene plasmid #30753 | pBS-F1-GAT | depositor partial sequence | sequence record 39162 | pBS-F1-GAT sequence 276 bps
GGTACCCGCCCATATGCTTGCCCTGTCGAGTCCTGTGACCGCCGCTTCAGTCACCGTAACAACCTCACTC
GTCACATCCGTATCCACACCGGCCAGAAGCCCTTCCAGTGTCGCATCTGCATGCGTAACTTCAGTCGCTC
CAGCCACCTGACCACCCACATCAGGACCCACACAGGCGAGAAGCCTTTTGCATGCGACATTTGTGGGAGG
AAGTTTGCCAGGAGTGATGAACGCAAGAGGCATACCAAAATCCATACAGGTGAAAAGTAATCTAGA
