[The description below was written by a language model from this plasmid's Addgene catalogue record.]
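Description:
pBS-F1-GAT is a small bacterial cloning vector built on the pBlueScript II SK(+) backbone (about 2.9 kb without insert). It is maintained at high copy number in standard E. coli cloning strains and is selected with ampicillin. As a pBluescript-type phagemid, the backbone would normally supply a pUC-derived origin, an f1 origin and a polylinker flanked by T7 and T3 promoter/primer sites. No feature table is provided, so these elements are inferred from the named backbone rather than confirmed for this plasmid. The use of T7 and T3 as the listed sequencing primers is consistent with that layout.

The payload is a 276 bp insert called "F1 GAT", cloned between the KpnI and XbaI sites of the polylinker, with both sites preserved so the fragment can be excised again. The record does not define the insert further. The name and the associated work on modularly assembled zinc-finger nucleases suggest it encodes a zinc-finger module for the finger 1 position of an array, recognising the DNA triplet GAT. The species field lists zebrafish, which probably reflects the organism in which the nucleases were applied rather than the origin of the module, although the record does not clarify this.

No expression promoter, tag, reporter or nuclease domain is described. The plasmid therefore appears to be an archival component of a finger-module library, from which individual fingers are retrieved and combined into multi-finger arrays for custom zinc-finger nucleases used in targeted gene disruption in zebrafish.
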