Addgene plasmid #30753: pBS-F1-GAT
Depositing lab: Nathan Lawson & Scot Wolfe. Depositing organization: University of Massachusetts, Worcester. Publication: Evaluation and application of modularly assembled zinc-finger nucleases in zebrafish. Zhu C, Smith T, McNulty J, Rayla AL, Lakshmanan A, Siekmann AF, Buffardi M, Meng X, Shin J, Padmanabhan A, Cifuentes D, Giraldez AJ, Look AT, Epstein JA, Lawson ND, Wolfe SA. Development. 2011 Oct;138(20):4555-64. 10.1242/dev.066779 PubMed 21937602.
Backbone
  Vector backbone: pBlueScript II SK(+)
  Backbone size w/o insert (bp): 2877
  Vector type: Cloning vector
Growth in bacteria
  Bacterial resistance: Ampicillin, 100 μg/mL
  Growth temperature: 37°C
  Growth strain: DH5alpha
  Growth instructions: XL1Blue
  Copy number: High Copy
Gene/Insert
  Gene/Insert name: F1 GAT
  Species: D. rerio (zebrafish)
  Insert size (bp): 276
  Cloning method: Restriction Enzyme; 5′ cloning site KpnI (not destroyed); 3′ cloning site XbalI (not destroyed)
  Sequencing primers: 5′ T7; 3′ T3
Terms and licenses: Academic/Nonprofit Terms; Industry Terms: Not Available to Industry
How to cite: pBS-F1-GAT was a gift from Nathan Lawson & Scot Wolfe (Addgene plasmid # 30753 ; http://n2t.net/addgene:30753 ; RRID:Addgene_30753)
